>Addgene plasmid #163778 | pRRL-MND-hCard11 K41L-T2A-GFP | addgene full sequence | sequence record 323585 | Addgene NGS Result
AGAGCTCGTTTAGTGAACCGTCAGATCGCCTGGAGACGCCATCCACGCTGTTTTGACTTCCATAGAAGGA
TCTCGACGCCGCCACCATGCCAGGAGGAGGGCCAGAGATGGATGACTACATGGAGACGCTGAAGGATGAA
GAGGACGCCTTGTGGGAGAATGTGGAGTGTAACCGGCACATGCTCAGCCGCTATATCAACCCTGCCCTGC
TCACGCCCTACCTGCGTCAGTGTAAGGTCATTGATGAGCAGGATGAAGATGAAGTGCTTAATGCCCCTAT
GCTGCCATCCAAGATCAACCGAGCAGGCCGGCTGTTGGACATTCTACATACCAAGGGGCAAAGGGGCTAT
GTGGTCTTCTTGGAGAGCCTAGAATTTTATTACCCAGAACTGTACAAACTGGTGACTGGGAAAGAGCCCA
CTCGGAGATTCTCCACCATTGTGGTGGAGGAAGGCCACGAGGGCCTCACGCACTTCCTGATGAACGAGGT
CATCAAGCTGCAGCAGCAGATGAAGGCCAAGGACCTGCAACGCTGCGAGCTGCTGGCCAGGTTGCGGCAG
CTGGAGGATGAGAAGAAGCAGATGACGCTGACGCGCGTGGAGCTGCTAACCTTCCAGGAGCGGTACTACA
AGATGAAGGAAGAGCGGGACAGCTACAATGACGAGCTGGTCAAGGTGAAGGACGACAACTACAACTTAGC
CATGCGCTACGCACAGCTCAGTGAGGAGAAGAACATGGCGGTCATGAGGAGCCGAGACCTCCAACTCGAG
ATCGATCAGCTAAAGCACCGGTTGAATAAGATGGAGGAGGAATGTAAGCTGGAGAGAAATCAGTCTCTAA
AACTGAAGAATGACATTGAAAATCGGCCCAAGAAGGAGCAGGTTCTGGAACTGGAGCGGGAGAATGAAAT
GCTGAAGACCAAAAACCAGGAGCTGCAGTCCATCATCCAGGCCGGGAAGCGCAGCCTGCCAGACTCAGAC
AAGGCCATCCTGGACATCTTGGAACACGACCGCAAGGAGGCCCTGGAGGACAGGCAGGAGCTGGTCAACA
GGATCTACAACCTGCAGGAGGAGGCCCGCCAGGCAGAGGAGCTGCGAGACAAGTACCTGGAGGAGAAGGA
GGACCTGGAGCTCAAGTGCTCGACCCTGGGAAAGGACTGTGAAATGTACAAGCACCGCATGAACACGGTC
ATGCTGCAGCTGGAGGAGGTGGAGCGGGAGCGGGACCAGGCCTTCCACTCCCGAGATGAAGCTCAGACAC
AGTACTCGCAGTGCTTAATCGAAAAGGACAAGTACAGGAAGCAGATCCGCGAGCTGGAGGAGAAGAACGA
TGAGATGAGGATCGAGATGGTGCGGCGGGAGGCCTGCATCGTCAACCTGGAGAGCAAGCTGCGGCGCCTC
TCCAAGGACAGCAACAACCTGGACCAGAGTCTGCCCAGGAACCTGCCAGTAACCATCATCTCTCAGGACT
TTGGGGATGCCAGCCCCAGGACCAATGGTCAAGAAGCTGACGATTCTTCCACCTCGGAGGAGTCACCTGA
AGACAGCAAGTACTTCCTGCCCTACCATCCGCCCCAGCGCAGGATGAACCTGAAGGGCATCCAGCTGCAG
AGAGCCAAATCCCCCATCAGCCTGAAGCGAACATCAGATTTTCAAGCCAAGGGGCACGAGGAAGAAGGCA
CGGATGCCAGCCCTAGCTCCTGCGGATCTCTGCCCATCACCAACTCCTTCACCAAGATGCAGCCCCCCCG
GAGCCGCAGCAGCATCATGTCAATCACCGCCGAGCCCCCGGGAAACGACTCCATCGTCAGACGCTACAAG
GAGGACGCGCCCCATCGCAGCACAGTCGAAGAAGACAATGACAGCGGCGGGTTTGACGCCTTAGATCTGG
ATGATGACAGTCACGAACGCTACTCCTTCGGACCCTCCTCCATCCACTCCTCCTCCTCCTCCCACCAATC
CGAGGGCCTGGATGCCTACGACCTGGAGCAGGTCAACCTCATGTTCAGGAAGTTCTCTCTGGAAAGACCC
TTCCGGCCTTCGGTCACCTCTGTGGGGCACGTGCGGGGCCCAGGGCCCTCGGTGCAGCACACGACGCTGA
ATGGCGACAGCCTCACCTCCCAGCTCACCCTGCTGGGAGGCAACGCGCGAGGGAGCTTCGTGCACTCGGT
CAAGCCTGGCTCTCTGGCCGAGAAAGCCGGCCTCCGTGAGGGCCACCAGCTGCTGCTGCTAGAAGGCTGC
ATCCGAGGCGAGAGGCAGAGTGTCCCGTTGGACACATGCACCAAAGAGGAAGCCCACTGGACCATCCAGA
GGTGCAGCGGCCCCGTCACGCTGCACTACAAGGTCAACCACGAAGGGTACCGGAAGCTGGTGAAGGACAT
GGAGGACGGCCTGATCACATCGGGGGACTCGTTCTACATCCGGCTGAACCTGAACATCTCCAGCCAGCTG
GACGCCTGCACCATGTCCCTGAAGTGTGACGATGTTGTGCACGTCCGTGACACCATGTACCAGGACAGGC
ACGAGTGGCTGTGCGCGCGGGTCGACCCTTTCACAGACCATGACCTGGATATGGGCACCATACCCAGCTA
CAGCCGAGCCCAGCAGCTCCTCCTGGTGAAACTGCAGCGCCTGATGCACCGAGGCAGCCGGGAGGAGGTA
GACGGCACCCACCACACCCTGCGGGCACTCCGGAACACCCTGCAGCCAGAAGAAGCGCTTTCAACAAGCG
ACCCCCGGGTCAGCCCCCGTCTCTCGCGAGCAAGCTTCCTTTTTGGCCAGCTCCTTCAGTTCGTCAGCAG
GTCCGAGAACAAGTATAAGCGGATGAACAGCAACGAGCGGGTCCGCATCATCTCGGGGAGTCCGCTAGGG
AGCCTGGCCCGGTCCTCGCTGGACGCCACCAAGCTCTTGACTGAGAAGCAGGAAGAGCTGGACCCTGAGA
GCGAGCTGGGCAAGAACCTCAGCCTCATCCCCTACAGCCTGGTACGCGCCTTCTACTGCGAGCGCCGCCG
GCCCGTGCTCTTCACACCCACCGTGCTGGCCAAGACGCTGGTGCAGAGGCTGCTCAACTCGGGAGGTGCC
ATGGAGTTCACCATCTGCAAGTCAGATATCGTCACAAGAGATGAGTTCCTCAGAAGGCAGAAGACGGAGA
CCATCATCTACTCCCGAGAGAAGAACCCCAACGCGTTCGAATGCATCGCCCCTGCCAACATTGAAGCTGT
GGCCGCCAAGAACAAGCACTGCCTGCTGGAGGCTGGGATCGGCTGCACAAGAGACTTGATCAAGTCCAAC
ATCTACCCCATCGTGCTCTTCATCCGGGTGTGTGAGAAGAACATCAAGAGGTTCAGAAAGCTGCTGCCCC
GACCTGAGACGGAGGAGGAGTTCCTGCGCGTGTGCCGGCTGAAGGAGAAGGAGCTGGAGGCCCTGCCGTG
CCTGTACGCCACGGTGGAACCTGACATGTGGGGCAGCGTAGAGGAGCTGCTCCGCGTTGTCAAGGACAAG
ATCGGCGAGGAGCAGCGCAAGACCATCTGGGTGGACGAGGACCAGCTGGGATCCGGTGAGGGCAGAGGAA
GTCTTCTAACATGCGGTGACGTGGAGGAGAATCCGGGCCCCATGGTGAGCAAGGGCGAGGAGCTGTTCAC
CGGGGTGGTGCCCATCCTGGTCGAGCTGGACGGCGACGTAAACGGCCACAAGTTCAGCGTGTCCGGCGAG
GGCGAGGGCGATGCCACCTACGGCAAGCTGACCCTGAAGTTCATCTGCACCACCGGCAAGCTGCCCGTGC
CCTGGCCCACCCTCGTGACCACCCTGACCTACGGCGTGCAGTGCTTCAGCCGCTACCCCGACCACATGAA
GCAGCACGACTTCTTCAAGTCCGCCATGCCCGAAGGCTACGTCCAGGAGCGCACCATCTTCTTCAAGGAC
GACGGCAACTACAAGACCCGCGCCGAGGTGAAGTTCGAGGGCGACACCCTGGTGAACCGCATCGAGCTGA
AGGGCATCGACTTCAAGGAGGACGGCAACATCCTGGGGCACAAGCTGGAGTACAACTACAACAGCCACAA
CGTCTATATCATGGCCGACAAGCAGAAGAACGGCATCAAGGTGAACTTCAAGATCCGCCACAACATCGAG
GACGGCAGCGTGCAGCTCGCCGACCACTACCAGCAGAACACCCCCATCGGCGACGGCCCCGTGCTGCTGC
CCGACAACCACTACCTGAGCACCCAGTCCGCCCTGAGCAAAGACCCCAACGAGAAGCGCGATCACATGGT
CCTGCTGGAGTTCGTGACCGCCGCCGGGATCACTCTCGGCATGGACGAGCTGTACAAGTGAATCTAGAGT
CGACAATCAACCTCTGGATTACAAAATTTGTGAAAGATTGACTGGTATTCTTAACTATGTTGCTCCTTTT
ACGCTATGTGGATACGCTGCTTTAATGCCTTTGTATCATGCTATTGCTTCCCGTATGGCTTTCATTTTCT
CCTCCTTGTATAAATCCTGGTTGCTGTCTCTTTATGAGGAGTTGTGGCCCGTTGTCAGGCAACGTGGCGT
GGTGTGCACTGTGTTTGCTGACGCAACCCCCACTGGTTGGGGCATTGCCACCACCTGTCAGCTCCTTTCC
GGGACTTTCGCTTTCCCCCTCCCTATTGCCACGGCGGAACTCATCGCCGCCTGCCTTGCCCGCTGCTGGA
CAGGGGCTCGGCTGTTGGGCACTGACAATTCCGTGGTGTTGTCGGGGAAGCTGACGTCCTTTCCATGGCT
GCTCGCCTGTGTTGCCACCTGGATTCTGCGCGGGACGTCCTTCTGCTACGTCCCTTCGGCCCTCAATCCA
GCGGACCTTCCTTCCCGCGGCCTGCTGCCGGCTCTGCGGCCTCTTCCGCGTCTTCGCCTTCGCCCTCAGA
CGAGTCGGATCTCCCTTTGGGCCGCCTCCCCGCCTGGAATTCGAGCTCGGTACCTTTAAGACCAATGACT
TACAAGGCAGCTGTAGATCTTAGCCACTTTTTAAAAGAAAAGGGGGGACTGGAAGGGCTAATTCACTCCC
AACGAAGACAAGATCTGCTTTTTGCTTGTACTGGGTCTCTCTGGTTAGACCAGATCTGAGCCTGGGAGCT
CTCTGGCTAACTAGGGAACCCACTGCTTAAGCCTCAATAAAGCTTGCCTTGAGTGCTTCAAGTAGTGTGT
GCCCGTCTGTTGTGTGACTCTGGTAACTAGAGATCCCTCAGACCCTTTTAGTCAGTGTGGAAAATCTCTA
GCAGTAGTAGTTCATGTCATCTTATTATTCAGTATTTATAACTTGCAAAGAAATGAATATCAGAGAGTGA
GAGGAACTTGTTTATTGCAGCTTATAATGGTTACAAATAAAGCAATAGCATCACAAATTTCACAAATAAA
GCATTTTTTTCACTGCATTCTAGTTGTGGTTTGTCCAAACTCATCAATGTATCTTATCATGTCTGGCTCT
AGCTATCCCGCCCCTAACTCCGCCCATCCCGCCCCTAACTCCGCCCAGTTCCGCCCATTCTCCGCCCCAT
GGCTGACTAATTTTTTTTATTTATGCAGAGGCCGAGGCCGCCTCGGCCTCTGAGCTATTCCAGAAGTAGT
GAGGAGGCTTTTTTGGAGGCCTAGGGACGTACCCAATTCGCCCTATAGTGAGTCGTATTACGCGCGCTCA
CTGGCCGTCGTTTTACAACGTCGTGACTGGGAAAACCCTGGCGTTACCCAACTTAATCGCCTTGCAGCAC
ATCCCCCTTTCGCCAGCTGGCGTAATAGCGAAGAGGCCCGCACCGATCGCCCTTCCCAACAGTTGCGCAG
CCTGAATGGCGAATGGG
[124 nt withheld, positions 5828-5951]
C
[91 nt withheld, positions 5953-6043]
A
[49 nt withheld, positions 6045-6093]
CCTTTGACGTTGGAGTCCACGTTCTTT
[37 nt withheld, positions 6121-6157]
ACCCTATCTCGGTCTATTCTTTTGATTTATAAGGGATTTTGCCGATTTCGGCCTATTGGTTAAAAAATGA
GCTGATTTAACAAAAATTTAACGCGAATTTTAACAAAATATTAACGCTTACAATTTAGGTGGCACTTTTC
GGGGAAATGTGCGCGGAACCCCTATTTGTTTATTTTTCTAAATACATTCAAATATGTATCCGCTCATGAG
ACAATAACCCTGATAAATGCTTCAATAATATTGAAAAAGGAAGAGTATGAGTATTCAACATTTCCGTGTC
GCCCTTATTCCCTTTTTTGCGGCATTTTGCCTTCCTGTTTTTGCTCACCCAGAAACGCTGGTGAAAGTAA
AAGATGCTGAAGATCAGTTGGGTGCACGAGTGGGTTACATCGAACTGGATCTCAACAGCGGTAAGATCCT
TGAGAGTTTTCGCCCCGAAGAACGTTTTCCAATGATGAGCACTTTTAAAGTTCTGCTATGTGGCGCGGTA
TTATCCCGTATTGACGCCGGGCAAGAGCAACTCGGTCGCCGCATACACTATTCTCAGAATGACTTGGTTG
AGTACTCACCAGTCACAGAAAAGCATCTTACGGATGGCATGACAGTAAGAGAATTATGCAGTGCTGCCAT
AACCATGAGTGATAACACTGCGGCCAACTTACTTCTGACAACGATCGGAGGACCGAAGGAGCTAACCGCT
TTTTTGCACAACATGGGGGATCATGTAACTCGCCTTGATCGTTGGGAACCGGAGCTGAATGAAGCCATAC
CAAACGACGAGCGTGACACCACGATGCCTGTAGCAATGGCAACAACGTTGCGCAAACTATTAACTGGCGA
ACTACTTACTCTAGCTTCCCGGCAACAATTAATAGACTGGATGGAGGCGGATAAAGTTGCAGGACCACTT
CTGCGCTCGGCCCTTCCGGCTGGCTGGTTTATTGCTGATAAATCTGGAGCCGGTGAGCGTGGGTCTCGCG
GTATCATTGCAGCACTGGGGCCAGATGGTAAGCCCTCCCGTATCGTAGTTATCTACACGACGGGGAGTCA
GGCAACTATGGATGAACGAAATAGACAGATCGCTGAGATAGGTGCCTCACTGATTAAGCATTGGTAACTG
TCAGACCAAGTTTACTCATATATACTTTAGATTGATTTAAAACTTCATTTTTAATTTAAAAGGATCTAGG
TGAAGATCCTTTTTGATAATCTCATGACCAAAATCCCTTAACGTGAGTTTTCGTTCCACTGAGCGTCAGA
CCCCGTAGAAAAGATCAAAGGATCTTCTTGAGATCCTTTTTTTCTGCGCGTAATCTGCTGCTTGCAAACA
AAAAAACCACCGCTACCAGCGGTGGTTTGTTTGCCGGATCAAGAGCTACCAACTCTTTTTCCGAAGGTAA
CTGGCTTCAGCAGAGCGCAGATACCAAATACTGTTCTTCTAGTGTAGCCGTAGTTAGGCCACCACTTCAA
GAACTCTGTAGCACCGCCTACATACCTCGCTCTGCTAATCCTGTTACCAGTGGCTGCTGCCAGTGGCGAT
AAGTCGTGTCTTACCGGGTTGGACTCAAGACGATAGTTACCGGATAAGGCGCAGCGGTCGGGCTGAACGG
GGGGTTCGTGCACACAGCCCAGCTTGGAGCGAACGACCTACACCGAACTGAGATACCTACAGCGTGAGCT
ATGAGAAAGCGCCACGCTTCCCGAAGGGAGAAAGGCGGACAGGTATCCGGTAAGCGGCAGGGTCGGAACA
GGAGAGCGCACGAGGGAGCTTCCAGGGGGAAACGCCTGGTATCTTTATAGTCCTGTCGGGTTTCGCCACC
TCTGACTTGAGCGTCGATTTTTGTGATGCTCGTCAGGGGGGCGGAGCCTATGGAAAAACGCCAGCAACGC
GGCCTTTTTACGGTTCCTGGCCTTTTGCTGGCCTTTTGCTCACATGTTCTTTCCTGCGTTATCCCCTGAT
TCTGTGGATAACCGTATTACCGCCTTTGAGTGAGCTGATACCGCTCGCCGCAGCCGAACGACCGAGCGCA
GCGAGTCAGTGAGCGAGGAAGCGGAAGAGCGCCCAATACGCAAACCGCCTCTCCCCGCGCGTTGGCCGAT
TCATTAATGCAGCTGGCACGACAGGTTTCCCGACTGGAAAGCGGGCAGTGAGCGCAACGCAATTAATGTG
AGTTAGCTCACTCATTAGGCACCCCAGGCTTTACACTTTATGCTTCCGGCTCGTATGTTGTGTGGAATTG
TGAGCGGATAACAATTTCACACAGGAAACAGCTATGACCATGATTACGCCAAGCGCGCAATTAACCCTCA
CTAAAGGGAACAAAAGCTGGAGCTGCAAGCTTAATGTAGTCTTATGCAATACTCTTGTAGTCTTGCAACA
TGGTAACGATGAGTTAGCAACATGCCTTACAAGGAGAGAAAAAGCACCGTGCATGCCGATTGGTGGAAGT
AAGGTGGTACGATCGTGCCTTATTAGGAAGGCAACAGACGGGTCTGACATGGATTGGACGAACCACTGAA
TTGCCGCATTGCAGAGATATTGTATTTAAGTGCCTAGCTCGATACATAAACGGGTCTCTCTGGTTAGACC
AGATCTGAGCCTGGGAGCTCTCTGGCTAACTAGGGAACCCACTGCTTAAGCCTCAATAAAGCTTGCCTTG
AGTGCTTCAAGTAGTGTGTGCCCGTCTGTTGTGTGACTCTGGTAACTAGAGATCCCTCAGACCCTTTTAG
TCAGTGTGGAAAATCTCTAGCAGTGGCGCCCGAACAGGGACTTGAAAGCGAAAGGGAAACCAGAGGAGCT
CTCTCGACGCAGGACTCGGCTTGCTGAAGCGCGCACGGCAAGAGGCGAGGGGCGGCGACTGGTGAGTACG
CCAAAAATTTTGACTAGCGGAGGCTAGAAGGAGAGAGATGGGTGCGAGAGCGTCAGTATTAAGCGGGGGA
GAATTAGATCGCGATGGGAAAAAATTCGGTTAAGGCCAGGGGGAAAGAAAAAATATAAATTAAAACATAT
AGTATGGGCAAGCAGGGAGCTAGAACGATTCGCAGTTAATCCTGGCCTGTTAGAAACATCAGAAGGCTGT
AGACAAATACTGGGACAGCTACAACCATCCCTTCAGACAGGATCAGAAGAACTTAGATCATTATATAATA
CAGTAGCAACCCTCTATTGTGTGCATCAAAGGATAGAGATAAAAGACACCAAGGAAGCTTTAGACAAGAT
AGAGGAAGAGCAAAACAAAAGTAAGACCACCGCACAGCAAGCGGCCCTGATCTTCAGACCTGGAGGAGGA
GATATGAGGGACAATTGGAGAAGTGAATTATATAAATATAAAGTAGTAAAAATTGAACCATTAGGAGTAG
CACCCACCAAGGCAAAGAGAAGAGTGGTGCAGAGAGAAAAAAGAGCAGTGGGAATAGGAGCTTTGTTCCT
TGGGTTCTTGGGAGCAGCAGGAAGCACTATGGGCGCAGCGTCAATGACGCTGACGGTACAGGCCAGACAA
TTATTGTCTGGTATAGTGCAGCAGCAGAACAATTTGCTGAGGGCTATTGAGGCGCAACAGCATCTGTTGC
AACTCACAGTCTGGGGCATCAAGCAGCTCCAGGCAAGAATCCTGGCTGTGGAAAGATACCTAAAGGATCA
ACAGCTCCTGGGGATTTGGGGTTGCTCTGGAAAACTCATTTGCACCACTGCTGTGCCTTGGAATGCTAGT
TGGAGTAATGAATCTCTGGAACAGATTTGGAATCACACGACCTGGATGGAGTGGGACAGAGAAATTAACA
ATTACACAAGCTTAATACACTCCTTAATTGAAGAATCGCAAAACCAGCAAGAAAAGAATGAACAAGAATT
ATTGGAATTAGATAAATGGGCAAGTTTGTGGAATTGGTTTAACATAACAAATTGGCTGTGGTATATAAAA
TTATTCATAATGATAGTAGGAGGCTTGGTAGGTTTAAGAATAGTTTTTGCTGTACTTTCTATAGTGAATA
GAGTTAGGCAGGGATATTCACCATTATCGTTTCAGACCCACCTCCCAACCCCGAGGGGACCCGACAGGCC
CGAAGGAATAGAAGAAGAAGGTGGAGAGAGAGACAGAGACAGATCCATTCGATTAGTGAACGGATCTCGA
CGGTATCGGTTAACTTTTAAAAGAAAAGGGGGGATTGGGGGGTACAGTGCAGGGGAAAGAATAGTAGACA
TAATAGCAACAGACATACAAACTAAAGAATTACAAAAACAAATTACAAAAATTCAAAATTTTATCGACGC
GTAGGAACAGAGAAACAGGAGAATATGGGCCAAACAGGATATCTGTGGTAAGCAGTTCCTGCCCCGGCTC
AGGGCCAAGAACAGTTGGAACAGCAGAATATGGGCCAAACAGGATATCTGTGGTAAGCAGTTCCTGCCCC
GGCTCAGGGCCAAGAACAGATGGTCCCCAGATGCGGTCCCGCCCTCAGCAGTTTCTAGAGAACCATCAGA
TGTTTCCAGGGTGCCCCAAGGACCTGAAATGACCCTGTGCCTTATTTGAACTAACCAATCAGTTCGCTTC
TCGCTTCTGTTCGCGCGCTTCTGCTCCCCGAGCTCTATATAAGC
Features (pLannotate 1.2.2; 27 found; start..end, strand, type, name):
     87..3548    +  CDS            CARD11: CAR11_HUMAN - Also known as CARMA1 From Homo sapiens (Human).
   3612..4328    +  CDS            EGFP: EGFP is a basic (constitutively fluorescent) green fluorescent protein published in 1996, derived from Aequorea victoria. It is reported to be a rapidly-maturing weak dimer with moderate acid sensitivity.
   4345..4933    +  misc_feature   WPRE: woodchuck hepatitis virus posttranscriptional regulatory element
   4950..5018    +  CDS            nef (fragment): NEF_HV1Z2 - Experimental evidence at protein level: Swiss-Prot protein existence level 1. Extracellular Nef protein targets CD4(+) T-lymphocytes for apoptosis by interacting with CXCR4 surface receptors. From Human immunodeficiency virus type 1 group M subtype D (isolate Z2/CDC-Z34) (HIV-1).
   5020..5253    +  LTR            3' LTR (ΔU3): self-inactivating 3' long terminal repeat (LTR) from HIV-1
   5325..5446    +  polyA_signal   SV40 poly(A) signal: SV40 polyadenylation signal
   5486..5621    +  rep_origin     SV40 ori: SV40 origin of replication
   5642..5660    -  promoter       T7 promoter: promoter for bacteriophage T7 RNA polymerase
   5668..5823    +  CDS            lacZα (fragment): LacZα fragment of β-galactosidase; lacZ fragment
   5828..6256    +  rep_origin     f1 ori (sequence partly withheld): f1 bacteriophage origin of replication; arrow indicates direction of (+) strand synthesis
   6309..6413    +  promoter       AmpR promoter: bla
   6414..7274    +  CDS            AmpR: β-lactamase; bla; confers resistance to ampicillin, carbenicillin, and related antibiotics
   7445..8033    +  rep_origin     ori: high-copy-number ColE1/pMB1/pBR322/pUC origin of replication
   8216..8308    +  CDS            lacI (fragment): lac repressor; lacI; The lac repressor binds to the lac operator to inhibit transcription in E. coli. This inhibition can be relieved by adding lactose or isopropyl-β-D-thiogalactopyranoside (IPTG).
   8321..8342    +  protein_bind   CAP binding site: CAP binding activates transcription in the presence of cAMP. E. coli catabolite activator protein
   8357..8387    +  promoter       lac promoter: promoter for the E. coli lac operon
   8391..8413    +  protein_bind   lac operator (fragment): The lac repressor binds to the lac operator to inhibit transcription in E. coli. This inhibition can be relieved by adding lactose or isopropyl-β-D-thiogalactopyranoside (IPTG). lac repressor encoded by lacI
   8456..8474    +  promoter       T3 promoter: promoter for bacteriophage T3 RNA polymerase
   8502..8728    +  promoter       RSV promoter: Rous sarcoma virus enhancer/promoter
   8729..8909    +  LTR            5' LTR (truncated): truncated 5' long terminal repeat (LTR) from HIV-1
   8956..9081    +  misc_feature   HIV-1 Ψ: packaging signal of human immunodeficiency virus type 1
   9065..9403    +  CDS            HIV-1 gag (fragment): gag protein from human immunodeficiency virus 1; gag
   9573..9806    +  misc_feature   RRE: The Rev response element (RRE) of HIV-1 allows for Rev-dependent mRNA export from the nucleus to the cytoplasm.
  10183..10283   +  CDS            Rev (fragment): human immunodeficiency virus 1 (HIV-1) Rev protein; rev; enhances nuclear export of unspliced and incompletely spliced viral mRNAs
  10302..10419   +  misc_feature   cPPT/CTS: central polypurine tract and central termination sequence of HIV-1
  10448..10742   +  LTR            LTR (fragment): long terminal repeat from Moloney murine leukemia virus
  10742..35      +  promoter       TRE3GV promoter (fragment) (across the origin): 3rd-generation Tet-responsive promoter that can be activated by binding of Tet-On® 3G, optimized for retroviral and lentiviral vectors
