[The description below was written by a language model from this plasmid's Addgene catalogue record and pLannotate feature annotations shown in this document.]
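Description:
pRRL-MND-hCard11 K41L-T2A-GFP is a third-generation, self-inactivating lentiviral transfer plasmid built on the pRRL backbone for expressing a human CARD11 (CARMA1) variant in mammalian cells. It is propagated in E. coli through a high-copy ColE1/pUC-type origin with ampicillin selection (AmpR/bla). The backbone also carries an f1 origin, an SV40 origin and poly(A) signal, and leftover lac and T7/T3 promoter elements from the cloning vector. The viral portion has an RSV promoter fused to a truncated HIV-1 5' LTR, which allows Tat-independent production of genomic RNA. This is followed by the Ψ packaging signal with a gag fragment, the Rev response element for nuclear export, the cPPT/CTS, and a ΔU3 3' LTR that inactivates LTR promoter activity after integration.

The payload is driven by the MND promoter, a modified retroviral LTR-derived promoter. The automated annotation does not name it, but labels this region as a Moloney murine leukemia virus LTR fragment plus a short "TRE3GV fragment" spanning the sequence origin. That labelling is consistent with MND rather than indicating a Tet-responsive element. Downstream lies the full-length human CARD11 coding sequence carrying the K41L substitution in the CARD domain, followed by EGFP. The T2A peptide named in the plasmid title is not annotated, but would fit in the short gap between the two reading frames. It would yield separate CARD11 and GFP proteins from one transcript, so fluorescence marks transduced cells. A WPRE after EGFP enhances transcript expression. The stated purpose is expression of the K41L CARD-domain variant, and the plasmid comes from a study on multiplexed functional assessment of CARD11 genetic variants.
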