Addgene plasmid #163778: pRRL-MND-hCard11 K41L-T2A-GFP
Purpose: Expression of K41L CARD domain variant
Depositing lab: Richard James. Depositing organization: Seattle Children's Hospital and Research Institute. Publication: Multiplexed Functional Assessment of Genetic Variants in CARD11. Meitlis I, Allenspach EJ, Bauman BM, Phan IQ, Dabbah G, Schmitt EG, Camp ND, Torgerson TR, Nickerson DA, Bamshad MJ, Hagin D, Luthers CR, Stinson JR, Gray J, Lundgren I, Church JA, Butte MJ, Jordan MB, Aceves SS, Schwartz DM, Milner JD, Schuval S, Skoda-Smith S, Cooper MA, Starita LM, Rawlings DJ, Snow AL, James RG. Am J Hum Genet. 2020 Nov 12. pii: S0002-9297(20)30373-6. doi: 10.1016/j.ajhg.2020.10.015. PubMed 33202260.
Backbone
  Vector backbone: PRRL
  Vector type: Lentiviral
Growth in bacteria
  Bacterial resistance: Ampicillin, 100 μg/mL
  Growth temperature: 37°C
  Growth strain: NEB Stable
  Copy number: High Copy
Gene/Insert
  Gene/Insert name: CARD11
  Species: H. sapiens (human)
  Mutation: K41L
  Entrez Gene: CARD11 (a.k.a. BENTA, BIMP3, CARMA1, IMD11, IMD11A, PPBL)
  Promoter: MND
  Cloning method: Gibson Cloning
Terms and licenses: Academic/Nonprofit Terms; Industry Terms: Not Available to Industry
How to cite: pRRL-MND-hCard11 K41L-T2A-GFP was a gift from Richard James (Addgene plasmid # 163778 ; http://n2t.net/addgene:163778 ; RRID:Addgene_163778)
